Addgene plasmid #43990: pCoofy6
Purpose: (Empty Backbone)
Depositing lab: Sabine Suppmann. Depositing organization: Max Planck Institute of Biochemistry. Publication: A new method to customize protein expression vectors for fast, efficient and background free parallel cloning. Scholz J, Besir H, Strasser C, Suppmann S. BMC Biotechnol. 2013 Feb 14;13(1):12. 10.1186/1472-6750-13-12 PubMed 23410102.
Backbone
  Vector backbone: pET, pET28M-Sumo3
  Backbone manufacturer: Novagen, EMBL
  Backbone size (bp): 6657
  Modifications to backbone: Insertion of Llp-ccdB
  Vector type: Bacterial Expression
  Promoter: T7
  Tag / fusion protein: His6-Sumo3 (N terminal on backbone)
Growth in bacteria
  Bacterial resistance: Kanamycin, 50 μg/mL
  Growth temperature: 37°C
  Growth strain: DB3.1
  Growth instructions: ccdB Survival cells are NOT suitable for the unmodified plasmid containing the ccdB gene. The plasmid is provided in the recommended DB3.1 strain.
  Copy number: Low Copy
Gene/Insert
  Cloning method: Ligation Independent Cloning
  Sequencing primers: 5′ 5' GGCAGCCAATCAATGAAAC 3'; 3′ 5' GCTAGTTATTGCTCAGCGG 3'
Resource information
  A portion of this plasmid was derived from a plasmid made by: EMBL
Terms and licenses: Academic/Nonprofit Terms; Industry Terms: Not Available to Industry
Depositor comments: Test each preparation of the plasmid by transforming it into non-resistant cells (ex. DH5a) to ensure negative selection by ccdB kills all the transformed cells as expected.
How to cite: pCoofy6 was a gift from Sabine Suppmann (Addgene plasmid # 43990 ; http://n2t.net/addgene:43990 ; RRID:Addgene_43990)
