[The description below was written by a language model from this plasmid's Addgene catalogue record and pLannotate feature annotations shown in this document.]
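Description:
pCoofy6 is an empty bacterial expression backbone of 6,657 bp, derived from the pET family (pET28M-Sumo3), into which a ccdB-containing negative-selection cassette has been inserted. It is designed for ligation-independent cloning of open reading frames as N-terminal His6-SUMO3 fusions. Propagation relies on a ColE1/pBR322-type origin accompanied by the bom region and the rop gene, which is consistent with the low copy number recorded in the catalogue. Selection is by kanamycin through the aph(3')-Ia marker. An f1 origin is also present, and short tetracycline-resistance fragments appear to be nonfunctional pBR322 remnants.

The expression unit consists of a T7 promoter with an adjacent lac operator and the T7 gene 10 ribosome binding site, with a plasmid-borne lacI gene supplying repressor. Expression is therefore IPTG-inducible in hosts that provide T7 RNA polymerase. Downstream come a short His-tag segment (annotated as a capTEV fragment), a thrombin site and the human SUMO3 coding region. These are followed by the replaceable cassette, which the automated annotation shows as a GFP-family coding sequence (called EBFP) followed by ccdB. A further His-tag fragment and the T7 terminator lie beyond it.

CcdB poisons DNA gyrase, so the unmodified vector must be maintained in a ccdB-tolerant strain such as DB3.1. When an insert replaces the cassette, only recombinant plasmids survive in standard cloning strains, giving essentially background-free cloning. The vector belongs to a series intended for parallel cloning and screening of tags for recombinant protein production in E. coli. SUMO3 is a fusion partner commonly used to aid solubility and purification.
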