Features (pLannotate 1.2.2; 24 found; start..end, strand, type, name):
     22..40      +  promoter       T7 promoter: promoter for bacteriophage T7 RNA polymerase
     41..65      +  protein_bind   lac operator: The lac repressor binds to the lac operator to inhibit transcription in E. coli. This inhibition can be relieved by adding lactose or isopropyl-β-D-thiogalactopyranoside (IPTG). lac repressor encoded by lacI
     80..102     +  RBS            RBS: efficient ribosome binding site from bacteriophage T7 gene 10 (Olins and Rangwala, 1989)
    121..137     +  CDS            capTEV™ (fragment): composite tag for in vivo biotinylation, TEV protease cleavage, and 6xHis tagging
    148..165     +  CDS            thrombin site: thrombin recognition and cleavage site
    171..401     +  CDS            SUMO3 (fragment): human small ubiquitin-related modifier 3
    412..1128    +  CDS            EBFP: enhanced blue variant of GFP mammalian codon-optimized
   1129..1155    -  misc_feature   MCS (fragment): pBluescript multiple cloning site
   1217..1519    +  CDS            ccdB: CcdB, a bacterial toxin that poisons DNA gyrase; ccdB; Plasmids containing the ccdB gene cannot be propagated in standard E. coli strains.
   1539..1556    +  CDS            9xHis (fragment): 9xHis affinity tag
   1566..1615    +  CDS            SET1 (fragment): solubility-enhancement tag derived from T7 phage gene 10B
   1623..1670    +  terminator     T7 terminator: transcription terminator for bacteriophage T7 RNA polymerase
   1707..2162    +  rep_origin     f1 ori (sequence partly withheld): f1 bacteriophage origin of replication; arrow indicates direction of (+) strand synthesis
   2189..2246    +  promoter       AmpR promoter (fragment): bla
   2255..3070    -  CDS            KanR: aminoglycoside phosphotransferase; aph(3')-Ia; confers resistance to kanamycin in bacteria or G418 (Geneticin®) in eukaryotes
   3192..3780    +  rep_origin     ori: high-copy-number ColE1/pMB1/pBR322/pUC origin of replication
   3966..4108    -  misc_feature   bom: basis of mobility region from pBR322
   4210..4401    -  CDS            rop: Rop protein, which maintains plasmids at low copy number; rop
   4418..4798    +  CDS            YPB1_ECOLX: Protein predicted: Swiss-Prot protein existence level 4. From Escherichia coli.
   4870..5161    -  CDS            TcR (fragment): tetracycline efflux protein; tet; confers resistance to tetracycline
   5176..5197    -  protein_bind   CAP binding site: CAP binding activates transcription in the presence of cAMP. E. coli catabolite activator protein
   5210..6292    -  CDS            lacI: lac repressor; lacI; The lac repressor binds to the lac operator to inhibit transcription in E. coli. This inhibition can be relieved by adding lactose or isopropyl-β-D-thiogalactopyranoside (IPTG).
   6293..6370    -  promoter       lacI promoter: lacI
   6378..6657    -  CDS            TcR (fragment): tetracycline efflux protein; tet; confers resistance to tetracycline
>Addgene plasmid #43990 | pCoofy6 | depositor full sequence | sequence record 59492 | pCoofy6 sequence 6657 bps
GAGATCTCGATCCCGCGAAATTAATACGACTCACTATAGGGGAATTGTGAGCGGATAACAATTCCCCTCT
AGAAATAATTTTGTTTAACTTTAAGAAGGAGATATACCATGGGCAGCAGCCATCATCATCATCATCACAG
CAGCGGCCTGGTGCCGCGCGGCAGCCATATGAATGACCACATCAACCTGAAGGTGGCCGGGCAGGACGGC
TCCGTGGTGCAGTTCAAGATCAAGAGGCACACGCCGCTGAGCAAGCTGATGAAGGCCTACTGCGAGAGGC
AGGGCTTGTCAATGAGGCAGATCAGATTCAGGTTCGACGGGCAGCCAATCAATGAAACTGACACTCCAGC
ACAGCTGGAGATGGAGGACGAGGACACCATCGACGTGTTCCAGCAGCAGACCGGTGGATCCGTGAGCAAG
GGCGAGGAGCTGTTCACCGGGGTGGTGCCCATCCTGGTCGAGCTGGACGGCGACGTAAACGGCCACAAGT
TCAGCGTGTCCGGCGAGGGCGAGGGCGATGCCACCTACGGCAAGCTGACCCTGAAGTTCATCTGCACCAC
CGGCAAGCTGCCCGTGCCCTGGCCCACCCTCGTGACCACCCTGACCTACGGCGTGCAGTGCTTCAGCCGC
TACCCCGACCACATGAAGCAGCACGACTTCTTCAAGTCCGCCATGCCCGAAGGCTACGTCCAGGAGCGCA
CCATCTTCTTCAAGGACGACGGCAACTACAAGACCCGCGCCGAGGTGAAGTTCGAGGGCGACACCCTGGT
GAACCGCATCGAGCTGAAGGGCATCGACTTCAAGGAGGACGGCAACATCCTGGGGCACAAGCTGGAGTAC
AACTACAACAGCCACAACGTCTATATCATGGCCGACAAGCAGAAGAACGGCATCAAGGTGAACTTCAAGA
TCCGCCACAACATCGAGGACGGCAGCGTGCAGCTCGCCGACCACTACCAGCAGAACACCCCCATCGGCGA
CGGCCCCGTGCTGCTGCCCGACAACCACTACCTGAGCACCCAGTCCGCCCTGAGCAAAGACCCCAACGAG
AAGCGCGATCACATGGTCCTGCTGGAGTTCGTGACCGCCGCCGGGATCACTCTCGGCATGGACGAGCTCT
ACAAGTGAAAGCTTGATATCGAATTCCTGCAGCCCAAACTGCAGTTGACAACATAAAAACTTTGTGTTAT
ACTTGTAACGTAAGGAGGTAATGATTCAGTTTAAGGTTTACACCTATAAAAGAGAGAGCCGTTATCGTCT
GTTTGTGGATGTACAGAGTGATATTATTGACACGCCCGGGCGACGGATGGTGATCCCCCTGGCCAGTGCA
CGTCTGCTGTCAGATAAAGTCTCCCGTGAACTTTACCCGGTGGTGCATATCGGGGATGAAAGCTGGCGCA
TGATGACCACCGATATGGCCAGTGTGCCGGTCTCCGTTATCGGGGAAGAAGTGGCTGATCTCAGCCACCG
CGAAAATGACATCAAAAACGCCATTAACCTGATGTTCTGGGGAATATAAGCTTGCGGCCGCACTCGAGCA
CCACCACCACCACCACTGAGATCCGGCTGCTAACAAAGCCCGAAAGGAAGCTGAGTTGGCTGCTGCCACC
GCTGAGCAATAACTAGCATAACCCCTTGGGGCCTCTAAACGGGTCTTGAGGGGTTTTTTGCTGAAAGGAG
GAACTATATCCGGATTGGCGAATGGG
[124 nt withheld, positions 1707-1830]
C
[91 nt withheld, positions 1832-1922]
A
[49 nt withheld, positions 1924-1972]
CCTTTGACGTTGGAGTCCACGTTCTTT
[37 nt withheld, positions 2000-2036]
ACCCTATCTCGGTCTATTCTTTTGATTTATAAGGGATTTTGCCGATTTCGGCCTATTGGTTAAAAAATGA
GCTGATTTAACAAAAATTTAACGCGAATTTTAACAAAATATTAACGTTTACAATTTCAGGTGGCACTTTT
CGGGGAAATGTGCGCGGAACCCCTATTTGTTTATTTTTCTAAATACATTCAAATATGTATCCGCTCATGA
ATTAATTCTTAGAAAAACTCATCGAGCATCAAATGAAACTGCAATTTATTCATATCAGGATTATCAATAC
CATATTTTTGAAAAAGCCGTTTCTGTAATGAAGGAGAAAACTCACCGAGGCAGTTCCATAGGATGGCAAG
ATCCTGGTATCGGTCTGCGATTCCGACTCGTCCAACATCAATACAACCTATTAATTTCCCCTCGTCAAAA
ATAAGGTTATCAAGTGAGAAATCACCATGAGTGACGACTGAATCCGGTGAGAATGGCAAAAGTTTATGCA
TTTCTTTCCAGACTTGTTCAACAGGCCAGCCATTACGCTCGTCATCAAAATCACTCGCATCAACCAAACC
GTTATTCATTCGTGATTGCGCCTGAGCGAGACGAAATACGCGATCGCTGTTAAAAGGACAATTACAAACA
GGAATCGAATGCAACCGGCGCAGGAACACTGCCAGCGCATCAACAATATTTTCACCTGAATCAGGATATT
CTTCTAATACCTGGAATGCTGTTTTCCCGGGGATCGCAGTGGTGAGTAACCATGCATCATCAGGAGTACG
GATAAAATGCTTGATGGTCGGAAGAGGCATAAATTCCGTCAGCCAGTTTAGTCTGACCATCTCATCTGTA
ACATCATTGGCAACGCTACCTTTGCCATGTTTCAGAAACAACTCTGGCGCATCGGGCTTCCCATACAATC
GATAGATTGTCGCACCTGATTGCCCGACATTATCGCGAGCCCATTTATACCCATATAAATCAGCATCCAT
GTTGGAATTTAATCGCGGCCTAGAGCAAGACGTTTCCCGTTGAATATGGCTCATAACACCCCTTGTATTA
CTGTTTATGTAAGCAGACAGTTTTATTGTTCATGACCAAAATCCCTTAACGTGAGTTTTCGTTCCACTGA
GCGTCAGACCCCGTAGAAAAGATCAAAGGATCTTCTTGAGATCCTTTTTTTCTGCGCGTAATCTGCTGCT
TGCAAACAAAAAAACCACCGCTACCAGCGGTGGTTTGTTTGCCGGATCAAGAGCTACCAACTCTTTTTCC
GAAGGTAACTGGCTTCAGCAGAGCGCAGATACCAAATACTGTCCTTCTAGTGTAGCCGTAGTTAGGCCAC
CACTTCAAGAACTCTGTAGCACCGCCTACATACCTCGCTCTGCTAATCCTGTTACCAGTGGCTGCTGCCA
GTGGCGATAAGTCGTGTCTTACCGGGTTGGACTCAAGACGATAGTTACCGGATAAGGCGCAGCGGTCGGG
CTGAACGGGGGGTTCGTGCACACAGCCCAGCTTGGAGCGAACGACCTACACCGAACTGAGATACCTACAG
CGTGAGCTATGAGAAAGCGCCACGCTTCCCGAAGGGAGAAAGGCGGACAGGTATCCGGTAAGCGGCAGGG
TCGGAACAGGAGAGCGCACGAGGGAGCTTCCAGGGGGAAACGCCTGGTATCTTTATAGTCCTGTCGGGTT
TCGCCACCTCTGACTTGAGCGTCGATTTTTGTGATGCTCGTCAGGGGGGCGGAGCCTATGGAAAAACGCC
AGCAACGCGGCCTTTTTACGGTTCCTGGCCTTTTGCTGGCCTTTTGCTCACATGTTCTTTCCTGCGTTAT
CCCCTGATTCTGTGGATAACCGTATTACCGCCTTTGAGTGAGCTGATACCGCTCGCCGCAGCCGAACGAC
CGAGCGCAGCGAGTCAGTGAGCGAGGAAGCGGAAGAGCGCCTGATGCGGTATTTTCTCCTTACGCATCTG
TGCGGTATTTCACACCGCATATATGGTGCACTCTCAGTACAATCTGCTCTGATGCCGCATAGTTAAGCCA
GTATACACTCCGCTATCGCTACGTGACTGGGTCATGGCTGCGCCCCGACACCCGCCAACACCCGCTGACG
CGCCCTGACGGGCTTGTCTGCTCCCGGCATCCGCTTACAGACAAGCTGTGACCGTCTCCGGGAGCTGCAT
GTGTCAGAGGTTTTCACCGTCATCACCGAAACGCGCGAGGCAGCTGCGGTAAAGCTCATCAGCGTGGTCG
TGAAGCGATTCACAGATGTCTGCCTGTTCATCCGCGTCCAGCTCGTTGAGTTTCTCCAGAAGCGTTAATG
TCTGGCTTCTGATAAAGCGGGCCATGTTAAGGGCGGTTTTTTCCTGTTTGGTCACTGATGCCTCCGTGTA
AGGGGGATTTCTGTTCATGGGGGTAATGATACCGATGAAACGAGAGAGGATGCTCACGATACGGGTTACT
GATGATGAACATGCCCGGTTACTGGAACGTTGTGAGGGTAAACAACTGGCGGTATGGATGCGGCGGGACC
AGAGAAAAATCACTCAGGGTCAATGCCAGCGCTTCGTTAATACAGATGTAGGTGTTCCACAGGGTAGCCA
GCAGCATCCTGCGATGCAGATCCGGAACATAATGGTGCAGGGCGCTGACTTCCGCGTTTCCAGACTTTAC
GAAACACGGAAACCGAAGACCATTCATGTTGTTGCTCAGGTCGCAGACGTTTTGCAGCAGCAGTCGCTTC
ACGTTCGCTCGCGTATCGGTGATTCATTCTGCTAACCAGTAAGGCAACCCCGCCAGCCTAGCCGGGTCCT
CAACGACAGGAGCACGATCATGCGCACCCGTGGGGCCGCCATGCCGGCGATAATGGCCTGCTTCTCGCCG
AAACGTTTGGTGGCGGGACCAGTGACGAAGGCTTGAGCGAGGGCGTGCAAGATTCCGAATACCGCAAGCG
ACAGGCCGATCATCGTCGCGCTCCAGCGAAAGCGGTCCTCGCCGAAAATGACCCAGAGCGCTGCCGGCAC
CTGTCCTACGAGTTGCATGATAAAGAAGACAGTCATAAGTGCGGCGACGATAGTCATGCCCCGCGCCCAC
CGGAAGGAGCTGACTGGGTTGAAGGCTCTCAAGGGCATCGGTCGAGATCCCGGTGCCTAATGAGTGAGCT
AACTTACATTAATTGCGTTGCGCTCACTGCCCGCTTTCCAGTCGGGAAACCTGTCGTGCCAGCTGCATTA
ATGAATCGGCCAACGCGCGGGGAGAGGCGGTTTGCGTATTGGGCGCCAGGGTGGTTTTTCTTTTCACCAG
TGAGACGGGCAACAGCTGATTGCCCTTCACCGCCTGGCCCTGAGAGAGTTGCAGCAAGCGGTCCACGCTG
GTTTGCCCCAGCAGGCGAAAATCCTGTTTGATGGTGGTTAACGGCGGGATATAACATGAGCTGTCTTCGG
TATCGTCGTATCCCACTACCGAGATATCCGCACCAACGCGCAGCCCGGACTCGGTAATGGCGCGCATTGC
GCCCAGCGCCATCTGATCGTTGGCAACCAGCATCGCAGTGGGAACGATGCCCTCATTCAGCATTTGCATG
GTTTGTTGAAAACCGGACATGGCACTCCAGTCGCCTTCCCGTTCCGCTATCGGCTGAATTTGATTGCGAG
TGAGATATTTATGCCAGCCAGCCAGACGCAGACGCGCCGAGACAGAACTTAATGGGCCCGCTAACAGCGC
GATTTGCTGGTGACCCAATGCGACCAGATGCTCCACGCCCAGTCGCGTACCGTCTTCATGGGAGAAAATA
ATACTGTTGATGGGTGTCTGGTCAGAGACATCAAGAAATAACGCCGGAACATTAGTGCAGGCAGCTTCCA
CAGCAATGGCATCCTGGTCATCCAGCGGATAGTTAATGATCAGCCCACTGACGCGTTGCGCGAGAAGATT
GTGCACCGCCGCTTTACAGGCTTCGACGCCGCTTCGTTCTACCATCGACACCACCACGCTGGCACCCAGT
TGATCGGCGCGAGATTTAATCGCCGCGACAATTTGCGACGGCGCGTGCAGGGCCAGACTGGAGGTGGCAA
CGCCAATCAGCAACGACTGTTTGCCCGCCAGTTGTTGTGCCACGCGGTTGGGAATGTAATTCAGCTCCGC
CATCGCCGCTTCCACTTTTTCCCGCGTTTTCGCAGAAACGTGGCTGGCCTGGTTCACCACGCGGGAAACG
GTCTGATAAGAGACACCGGCATACTCTGCGACATCGTATAACGTTACTGGTTTCACATTCACCACCCTGA
ATTGACTCTCTTCCGGGCGCTATCATGCCATACCGCGAAAGGTTTTGCGCCATTCGATGGTGTCCGGGAT
CTCGACGCTCTCCCTTATGCGACTCCTGCATTAGGAAGCAGCCCAGTAGTAGGTTGAGGCCGTTGAGCAC
CGCCGCCGCAAGGAATGGTGCATGCAAGGAGATGGCGCCCAACAGTCCCCCGGCCACGGGGCCTGCCACC
ATACCCACGCCGAAACAAGCGCTCATGAGCCCGAAGTGGCGAGCCCGATCTTCCCCATCGGTGATGTCGG
CGATATAGGCGCCAGCAACCGCACCTGTGGCGCCGGTGATGCCGGCCACGATGCGTCCGGCGTAGAGGAT
C
