>Addgene plasmid #43990 | pCoofy6 | addgene partial sequence | sequence record 62761 | pBRrevBam 5'-GGTGATGTCGGCGATATAGG-3'
GCCGGCCACGATGCGTCCGGCGTAGAGGATCGAGATCTCGATCCCGCGAAATTAATACGACTCACTATAG
GGGAATTGTGAGCGGATAACAATTCCCCTCTAGAAATAATTTTGTTTAACTTTAAGAAGGAGATATACCA
TGGGCAGCAGCCATCATCATCATCATCACAGCAGCGGCCTGGTGCCGCGCGGCAGCCATATGAATGACCA
CATCAACCTGAAGGTGGCCGGGCAGGACGGCTCCGTGGTGCAGTTCAAGATCAAGAGGCACACGCCGCTG
AGCAAGCTGATGAAGGCCTACTGCGAGAGGCAGGGCTTGTCAATGAGGCAGATCAGATTCAGGTTCGACG
GGCAGCCAATCAATGAAACTGACACTCCAGCACAGCTGGAGATGGAGGACGAGGACACCATCGACGTGTT
CCAGCAGCAGACCGGTGGATCCGTGAGCAAGGGCGAGGAGCTGTTCACCGGGGTGGTGCCCATCCTGGTC
GAGCTGGACGGCGACGTAAACGGCCACAAGTTCAGCGTGTCCGGCGAGGGCGAGGGCGATGCCACCTACG
GCAAGCTGACCCTGAAGTTCATCTGCACCACCGGCAAGCTGCCCGTGCCCTGGCCCACCCTCGTGACCAC
CCTGACCTACGGCGTGCAGTGCTTCAGCCGCTACCCCGACCACATGAAGCAGCACGACTTCTTCAAGTCC
GCCATGCCCGAAGGCTACGTCCAGGAGCGCACCATCTTCTTCAAGGACGACGGCAACTACAAGACCCGCG
CCGAGGTGAAGTTCGAGGGCGACACCCTGGTGAACCGCATCGAGCTGAAGGGCATCGACTTCAAGGAGGA
CGGCAACATCCTGGGGCACAAGCTGGAGTACAACTACAACAGCCACAACGTCTATATCATGGCCGACAAG
CAGAAGAACGGCATC
